>Addgene plasmid #31791 | pBP-mTAZ-NFLAG | addgene partial sequence | sequence record 36861 | pBABE-5
GCGGACCNNGTGGTGGTCGTNGAATTCGGCTTGCCATGGACTACAAAGACGATGACGATAAAATGAATCC
GTCCTCGGTGCCCCATCCGCTCCCGCCGCCAGGGCAGCAAGTCATCCACGTCACGCAGGACCTGGACACC
GACCTCGAAGCCCTCTTCAACTCTGTCATGAACCCCAAGCCCAGCTCATGGCGGAAAAAGATCCTCCCGG
AGTCCTTCTTTAAGGAGCCCGATTCCGGCTCGCACTCGCGCCAATCCAGCACAGACTCATCAGGCGGCCA
CCCGGGGCCTCGACTAGCTGGCGGCGCGCAGCACGTCCGCTCGCACTCGTCGCCCGCATCCCTGCAGCTG
GGCACCGGTGCGGGAGCCGCTGGAGGCCCTGCACAGCAGCATGCACATCTCCGCCAGCAGTCCTATGACG
TGACCGACGAGCTGCCGTTGCCCCCCGGGTGGGAGATGACCTTCACGGCCACTGGCCAGAGATACTTCCT
TAATCACATAGAGAAAATCACCACATGGCAAGACCCCAGGAAGGTGATGAATCAGCCTCTGAATCATGTG
AACCTCCACCCGTCCATCACTTCCACCTCGGTGCCACAGAGGTCCATGGCAGTGTCCCAGCCGAATCTCG
CAATGAATCACCAACACCAGCAAGTCGTGGCCACTAGCCTGAGTCCACAGAACCACCCGACTCAGAACCA
ACCCACAGGGCTCATGAGTGTGCCCAATGCACTGACCACTCAGCAGCAGCAGCAGCAGAAACTGCGGCTT
CAGAGGATCCAGATGGAGAGAGAGAGGATTAGGATGCGTCAAGAGGAGCTCATGAGGCAGGAAGCTGCCC
TCTGCCGACAGCTCCCCATGGAAACCGAGACCATGGCCCCTGTCAACACGCCTGCCATGAGCACAGATAT
GAGATCTGTCACCAACATACTAACTTNNATGAGCTTAT
