[The description below was written by a language model from this plasmid's Addgene catalogue record.]
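Description:
pBP-mTAZ-NFLAG is a retroviral mammalian expression plasmid built on the pBabe-puro backbone (about 5.2 kb without insert). It is maintained in E. coli as a high-copy plasmid under ampicillin selection, and it carries a puromycin resistance marker for selecting transduced or transfected mammalian cells. As a pBabe-type vector, it is designed to be introduced into a packaging cell line so that the region between the retroviral long terminal repeats is packaged into replication-defective virus. That virus then integrates into target cells and gives stable expression. No feature table accompanies the record, so the individual regulatory elements are not listed. In the standard pBabe design the insert is transcribed from the 5′ LTR, while the puromycin marker is driven by a separate internal promoter.

The payload is TAZ (also called WWTR1; gene symbol Wwtr1), a transcriptional modulator. The "m" in the plasmid name and the mouse-style gene symbol suggest the mouse coding sequence, although the record does not explicitly give the species. The protein carries an N-terminal FLAG epitope, which allows detection and immunoprecipitation with anti-FLAG antibodies. The insert was cloned by restriction digestion into an EcoRI site, with EcoRI retained at both ends, so the cloning was non-directional and the fragment can be released with that single enzyme.

The associated publication describes TAZ as a regulator of mesenchymal stem cell differentiation. The construct is therefore suited to stable, puromycin-selectable overexpression of tagged TAZ for studying its effects on transcription, its interaction partners and cell fate decisions.
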