Addgene plasmid #31791: pBP-mTAZ-NFLAG
Depositing lab: Michael Yaffe. Depositing organization: Massachusetts Institute of Technology. Publication: TAZ, a transcriptional modulator of mesenchymal stem cell differentiation. Hong JH, Hwang ES, McManus MT, Amsterdam A, Tian Y, Kalmukova R, Mueller E, Benjamin T, Spiegelman BM, Sharp PA, Hopkins N, Yaffe MB. Science. 2005 Aug 12;309(5737):1074-8. 10.1126/science.1110955 PubMed 16099986.
Backbone
  Vector backbone: pBabe-puro
  Backbone manufacturer: Bob Weinberg (Addgene plasmid # 1764)
  Backbone size w/o insert (bp): 5169
  Vector type: Mammalian Expression, Retroviral
  Selectable markers: Puromycin
Growth in bacteria
  Bacterial resistance: Ampicillin, 100 μg/mL
  Growth temperature: 37°C
  Growth strain: DH5alpha
  Copy number: High Copy
Gene/Insert
  Gene/Insert name: TAZ (alt name: WWTR1)
  GenBank ID: AAH14727
  Entrez Gene: Wwtr1 (a.k.a. 2310058J06Rik, 2610021I22Rik, Taz)
  Tag / fusion protein: FLAG (N terminal on insert)
  Cloning method: Restriction Enzyme; 5′ cloning site EcoRI (not destroyed); 3′ cloning site EcoRI (not destroyed)
  Sequencing primers: 5′ pBABE 5'
Terms and licenses: Academic/Nonprofit Terms; Industry Terms: Not Available to Industry
How to cite: pBP-mTAZ-NFLAG was a gift from Michael Yaffe (Addgene plasmid # 31791 ; http://n2t.net/addgene:31791 ; RRID:Addgene_31791)
